Addgene plasmid #16057: p4RTK GL4.10 (Luc2)
Depositing lab: Robert Benezra. Depositing organization: Memorial Sloan-Kettering Cancer Center. Publication: Transcription of the dominant-negative helix-loop-helix protein Id1 is regulated by a protein complex containing the immediate-early response gene Egr-1. Tournay O, Benezra R. Mol Cell Biol. 1996 May . 16(5):2418-30. PubMed 8628310.
Backbone
  Vector backbone: pGL4.10 (luc2)
  Backbone manufacturer: Promega
  Backbone size w/o insert (bp): 4200
  Vector type: Mammalian Expression, Luciferase
Growth in bacteria
  Bacterial resistance: Ampicillin, 100 μg/mL
  Growth temperature: 37°C
  Growth strain: DH5alpha
  Copy number: High Copy
Gene/Insert
  Gene/Insert name: Multimerized E-box
  Species: M. musculus (mouse)
  Insert size (bp): 250
  Tag / fusion protein: Luciferase (C terminal on backbone)
  Cloning method: Restriction Enzyme; 5′ cloning site EcoRV (unknown if destroyed); 3′ cloning site BglII (not destroyed)
  Sequencing primers: 5′ RVprimer3
Terms and licenses: Academic/Nonprofit Terms; Industry Terms: Not Available to Industry
Depositor comments: Contains three repeats of 5'-TTGGGAGGCAGCAGGTG-3'. p4RTK: has a minimal thymidine kinase promoter.
How to cite: p4RTK GL4.10 (Luc2) was a gift from Robert Benezra (Addgene plasmid # 16057 ; http://n2t.net/addgene:16057 ; RRID:Addgene_16057)
