[The description below was written by a language model from this plasmid's Addgene catalogue record.]
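Description:
p4RTK GL4.10 (Luc2) is a mammalian luciferase reporter plasmid built on the Promega pGL4.10 (luc2) backbone, a promoterless vector of about 4.2 kb that carries the synthetic firefly luciferase gene luc2. It is maintained as a high-copy plasmid in E. coli under ampicillin selection. No feature table accompanies the record, so the positions of the origin, resistance cassette and polyadenylation elements are not documented here beyond what the backbone name implies.

The insert is a roughly 250 bp mouse-derived regulatory cassette described as a multimerized E-box, cloned between the EcoRV and BglII sites upstream of luc2. According to the depositor notes, it contains three repeats of a short E-box-containing oligonucleotide placed with a minimal thymidine kinase promoter. The name "4R" might suggest four copies, but the record states three, and the discrepancy is not explained. The catalogue lists luciferase as a C-terminal "tag" on the backbone. In practice this means that luc2 is the downstream reporter driven by the inserted element, not that it forms a protein fusion.

E-boxes are the binding sites of basic helix-loop-helix transcription factors. The minimal TK promoter gives only low basal transcription, so luciferase output after transfection into mammalian cells reflects the activity of E-box-binding bHLH proteins. The associated publication concerns the dominant-negative helix-loop-helix protein Id1, which suggests that the construct is used to measure E-protein-dependent transactivation and its inhibition by Id family proteins. The record itself does not spell out a specific application.
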