>Addgene plasmid #16057 | p4RTK GL4.10 (Luc2) | addgene partial sequence | sequence record 22418 | RVprimer3 5'-CTAGCAAAATAGGCTGTCCC-3'
TTTCTCTGGCCTAACTGGCCGGTACCTGAGCTCGCTAGCCTCGAGGATAGCTTGCATGCCTGCAGGTCGA
GCAGGTGTTGGGAGGCAGCAGGTGTTGGGAGGCAGCAGGTGTTGGGAGGCAGCAGGTGTTCGACTCTAGA
GGATCCGGCCCCGCCCAGCGTCTTGTCATTGGCGAATTCGAACACGCAGATGCAGTCGGGGCGGCGCGGT
CCGAGGTCCACTTCGCATATTAAGGTGACGCGTGTGGCCTCGAACACCGAGCGACCCTGCAGCGACCCGC
TTAACAGCGTCAACAGCGTGCCGCAGATCTGGCCTCGGCGGCCAAGCTTGGCAATCCGGTACTGTTGGTA
AAGCCACCATGGAAGATGCCAAAAACATTAAGAAGGGCCCAGCGCCATTCTACCCACTCGAAGACGGGAC
CGCCGGCGAGCAGCTGCACAAAGCCATGAAGCGCTACGCCCTGGTGCCCGGCACCATCGCCTTTACCGAC
GCACATATCGAGGTGGACATTACCTACGCCGAGTACTTCGAGATGAGCGTTCGGCTGGCAGAAGCTATGA
AGCGCTATGGGCTGAATACAAACCATCGGATCGTGGTGTGCAGCGAGAATAGCTTGCAGTTCTTCATGCC
CGTGTTGGGTGCCCTGTTCATCGGTGTGGCTGTGGCCCCAGCTAACGACATCTACAACGAGCGCGAGCTG
CTGAACAGCATGGGCATCAGCCAGCCCACCGTCGTATTTCGTGAGC
